>Addgene plasmid #14015 | SLAX13 cSlug (CT#446) | addgene partial sequence | sequence record 20209 | T3 5'-GCAATTAACCCTCACTAAAGG-3'
GGNCTATGATTCTGACACTGTGGCCAGGCGGTAGCTGGGACGTGCAGCCGACCACCATGGCACGCTCCTT
CCTGGTCAAGAAACATTTCAATTCATCCAAGAAGCCAAACTACAGCGAACTGGACACTCATACAGTGATT
ATATCCCCATACCTGTATGAAAGCTACCCAGTCCCTATCATACCGCAGCCAGAGATCCTGAGCTCTGTAG
CTTACAACCCCATTACTGTGTGGACTACAACCGGGCTGCTACCGTCTCCTCTACCCAATGACCTCTCTCC
GCTTTCTGGATACCCCTCATCTTTGGGAAGGGTCAGCCCACCTCCACCATCCGACACCTCCTCCAAAGAT
CACAGCGGTTCAGAAAGTCCCATTAGCGATGAAGAAGAGAGAATCCAGTCCAAGCTTTCAGACCCTCATG
CCATCGAAGCTGAAAAGTTTCAGTGCGGTTTATGCAACAAGACCTATTCCACTTTCTCTGGGTTGGCCAA
ACACAAGCAGCTGCACTGTGATGCCCAGTCTAGGAAATCGTTCAGCTGCAAGTACTGTGACAAGGAGTAT
GTCAGCCTGGGAGCACTTAAGATGCACATCAGGACCCACACGCTACCTTGCGTCTGCAAGATCTGCGGCA
AGGCTTTCTCCAACCTNGGCTANTAGAGGGCACATCAGAACCCACACTGGAAAANNNTTTTTTCTTGTCT
CAGGNNAGNGGTTTTCGNAANAAATCNATTGGGGNCTCTTCTGCAACCCCTNGGAGTGAAAAATACAGTG
CAAAT
