[The description below was written by a language model from this plasmid's Addgene catalogue record.]
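Description:
SLAX13 cSlug is a small bacterial plasmid carrying the full-length coding sequence of chicken (Gallus gallus) Slug, the zinc-finger transcription factor encoded by SNAI2. The backbone is Slax13, listed at about 3 kb and catalogued as a bacterial expression vector. It is propagated in E. coli under ampicillin selection and is recorded as low copy. The record does not name the origin of replication or any promoter driving the insert. T3 and T7 are listed as the 5′ and 3′ sequencing primers, which indicates that these phage promoter sequences flank the cloning region.

The 813 bp insert was generated by PCR with a proofreading polymerase and cloned between NcoI at the 5′ end and EcoRI at the 3′ end, with both sites preserved. To create the NcoI site spanning the start codon, the 5′ primer changed the second codon from proline to alanine, so the encoded protein differs from wild type at that one residue. The 3′ primer keeps the wild-type sequence and adds the EcoRI site. No epitope tags, reporters or fusion partners are recorded.

The record states no specific application. In general usage, SLAX-type plasmids are shuttle or adaptor vectors: a coding sequence placed at the NcoI site can be excised as a cassette and moved into RCAS-family avian retroviral vectors for misexpression in chick embryos. The NcoI-at-ATG cloning design used here is consistent with such an intermediate role. As catalogued, the construct is a sequence-defined source of the chicken Slug open reading frame for subcloning.
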