Addgene plasmid #14015: SLAX13 cSlug (CT#446)
Depositing lab: Cliff Tabin. Depositing organization: Harvard Medical School.
Backbone
  Vector backbone: Slax13
  Backbone size w/o insert (bp): 3000
  Vector type: Bacterial Expression
Growth in bacteria
  Bacterial resistance: Ampicillin, 100 μg/mL
  Growth temperature: 37°C
  Growth strain: DH5alpha
  Copy number: Low Copy
Gene/Insert
  Gene/Insert name: Slug
  Species: G. gallus (chicken)
  Insert size (bp): 813
  Entrez Gene: SNAI2
  Cloning method: Restriction Enzyme; 5′ cloning site NcoI (not destroyed); 3′ cloning site EcoRI (not destroyed)
  Sequencing primers: 5′ T3; 3′ T7
Terms and licenses: Academic/Nonprofit Terms; Industry Terms: Not Available to Industry
Depositor comments: Full length coding sequence, PCR (vent) product, 5’ primer converts 2nd codon from cca (pro) to gca (ala) in order to generate a Nco I site; 3’ primer is wt plus EcoRI site, from Malcolm Logan.
How to cite: SLAX13 cSlug (CT#446) was a gift from Cliff Tabin (Addgene plasmid # 14015 ; http://n2t.net/addgene:14015 ; RRID:Addgene_14015)
